>Addgene plasmid #134261 | pBOB-C-Flag-GK5-toku (1-174) | addgene full sequence | sequence record 297632 | Addgene NGS Result
GACGGATCGGGAGATCTCCCGATCCCCTATGGTGCACTCTCAGTACAATCTGCTCTGATGCCGCATAGTT
AAGCCAGTATCTGCTCCCTGCTTGTGTGTTGGAGGTCGCTGAGTAGTGCGCGAGCAAAATTTAAGCTACA
ACAAGGCAAGGCTTGACCGACAATTGCATGAAGAATCTGCTTAGGGTTAGGCGTTTTGCGCTGCTTCGCG
ATGTACGGGCCAGATATACGCGTTGACATTGATTATTGACTAGTTATTAATAGTAATCAATTACGGGGTC
ATTAGTTCATAGCCCATATATGGAGTTCCGCGTTACATAACTTACGGTAAATGGCCCGCCTGGCTGACCG
CCCAACGACCCCCGCCCATTGACGTCAATAATGACGTATGTTCCCATAGTAACGCCAATAGGGACTTTCC
ATTGACGTCAATGGGTGGAGTATTTACGGTAAACTGCCCACTTGGCAGTACATCAAGTGTATCATATGCC
AAGTACGCCCCCTATTGACGTCAATGACGGTAAATGGCCCGCCTGGCATTATGCCCAGTACATGACCTTA
TGGGACTTTCCTACTTGGCAGTACATCTACGTATTAGTCATCGCTATTACCATGGTGATGCGGTTTTGGC
AGTACATCAATGGGCGTGGATAGCGGTTTGACTCACGGGGATTTCCAAGTCTCCACCCCATTGACGTCAA
TGGGAGTTTGTTTTGGCACCAAAATCAACGGGACTTTCCAAAATGTCGTAACAACTCCGCCCCATTGACG
CAAATGGGCGGTAGGCGTGTACGGTGGGAGGTCTATATAAGCAGCGCGTTTTGCCTGTACTGGGTCTCTC
TGGTTAGACCAGATCTGAGCCTGGGAGCTCTCTGGCTAACTAGGGAACCCACTGCTTAAGCCTCAATAAA
GCTTGCCTTGAGTGCTTCAAGTAGTGTGTGCCCGTCTGTTGTGTGACTCTGGTAACTAGAGATCCCTCAG
ACCCTTTTAGTCAGTGTGGAAAATCTCTAGCAGTGGCGCCCGAACAGGGACTTGAAAGCGAAAGGGAAAC
CAGAGGAGCTCTCTCGACGCAGGACTCGGCTTGCTGAAGCGCGCACGGCAAGAGGCGAGGGGCGGCGACT
GGTGAGTACGCCAAAAATTTTGACTAGCGGAGGCTAGAAGGAGAGAGATGGGTGCGAGAGCGTCAGTATT
AAGCGGGGGAGAATTAGATCGCGATGGGAAAAAATTCGGTTAAGGCCAGGGGGAAAGAAAAAATATAAAT
TAAAACATATAGTATGGGCAAGCAGGGAGCTAGAACGATTCGCAGTTAATCCTGGCCTGTTAGAAACATC
AGAAGGCTGTAGACAAATACTGGGACAGCTACAACCATCCCTTCAGACAGGATCAGAAGAACTTAGATCA
TTATATAATACAGTAGCAACCCTCTATTGTGTGCATCAAAGGATAGAGATAAAAGACACCAAGGAAGCTT
TAGACAAGATAGAGGAAGAGCAAAACAAAAGTAAGACCACCGCACAGCAAGCGGCCGCTGATCTTCAGAC
CTGGAGGAGGAGATATGAGGGACAATTGGAGAAGTGAATTATATAAATATAAAGTAGTAAAAATTGAACC
ATTAGGAGTAGCACCCACCAAGGCAAAGAGAAGAGTGGTGCAGAGAGAAAAAAGAGCAGTGGGAATAGGA
GCTTTGTTCCTTGGGTTCTTGGGAGCAGCAGGAAGCACTATGGGCGCAGCGTCAATGACGCTGACGGTAC
AGGCCAGACAATTATTGTCTGGTATAGTGCAGCAGCAGAACAATTTGCTGAGGGCTATTGAGGCGCAACA
GCATCTGTTGCAACTCACAGTCTGGGGCATCAAGCAGCTCCAGGCAAGAATCCTGGCTGTGGAAAGATAC
CTAAAGGATCAACAGCTCCTGGGGATTTGGGGTTGCTCTGGAAAACTCATTTGCACCACTGCTGTGCCTT
GGAATGCTAGTTGGAGTAATAAATCTCTGGAACAGATTTGGAATCACACGACCTGGATGGAGTGGGACAG
AGAAATTAACAATTACACAAGCTTAATACACTCCTTAATTGAAGAATCGCAAAACCAGCAAGAAAAGAAT
GAACAAGAATTATTGGAATTAGATAAATGGGCAAGTTTGTGGAATTGGTTTAACATAACAAATTGGCTGT
GGTATATAAAATTATTCATAATGATAGTAGGAGGCTTGGTAGGTTTAAGAATAGTTTTTGCTGTACTTTC
TATAGTGAATAGAGTTAGGCAGGGATATTCACCATTATCGTTTCAGACCCACCTCCCAACCCCGAGGGGA
CCCGACAGGCCCGAAGGAATAGAAGAAGAAGGTGGAGAGAGAGACAGAGACAGATCCATTCGATTAGTGA
ACGGATCAACTTTTAAAAGAAAAGGGGGGATTGGGGGGTACAGTGCAGGGGAAAGAATAGTAGACATAAT
AGCAACAGACATACAAACTAAAGAATTACAAAAACAAATTACAAAATTCAAAATTTTATCGATAAGCTTG
GGAGTTCCGCGTTACATAACTTACGGTAAATGGCCCGCCTGGCTGACCGCCCAACGACCCCCGCCCATTG
ACGTCAATAATGACGTATGTTCCCATAGTAACGCCAATAGGGACTTTCCATTGACGTCAATGGGTGGAGT
ATTTACGGTAAACTGCCCACTTGGCAGTACATCAAGTGTATCATATGCCAAGTACGCCCCCTATTGACGT
CAATGACGGTAAATGGCCCGCCTGGCATTATGCCCAGTACATGACCTTATGGGACTTTCCTACTTGGCAG
TACATCTACGTATTAGTCATCGCTATTACCATGGTGATGCGGTTTTGGCAGTACATCAATGGGCGTGGAT
AGCGGTTTGACTCACGGGGATTTCCAAGTCTCCACCCCATTGACGTCAATGGGAGTTTGTTTTGGCACCA
AAATCAACGGGACTTTCCAAAATGTCGTAACAACTCCGCCCCATTGACGCAAATGGGCGGTAGGCGTGTA
CGGTGGGAGGTCTATATAAGCAGAGCTCGTTTAGTGAACCGTCAGATCGCCTGGAGACGCCATCCACGCT
GTTTTGACCTCCATAGAAGACACCGACTGAGCTCCTTAAGGTTAACTCTAGAGAATTCGGATCCATGTCA
GGGCAGCAGGAGCGTGCAGAGCGGCAGCGAGAGGAACTGAGCGCGTCGGCCTCGCCGCCCTCCCGCTTCG
TGCTGGGGCTGGACGTGGGCAGCACGGTGATCCGCTGCCACGTCTATGACCAGACGGCGCGAGTGCGAGG
CTCCAGCGCGCAGAAGGTAGAAAATGTTTACCCTCAACCTGGCTGGGTTGAAATCGATCCTGATTCTCTC
TGGGCTCAGTTTGTTGCCGTAATAAAAGATGCTGTCAAAGCTGCAGGGGTGCAGATGAATCAAATTGTCG
GTCTTGGCATATCAACACAGAGAGCCACTTTCATTACATGGAACAAGAAAACAGGCCATCATTTTCACAA
CTTCATTAGCTGGCAAGACCTAAGGGCAGCTGAACTTGTAAAGTCCTGGAATAATTCTCTCATAATGAAG
CTATTGCATGGGGCCACCCGAGTCCTTCATTTCTTCAGTAGAAGTAAAGTAATGCTAACGGTCAGCCGCT
TCAATTTCAGCACCCAGCATGCACCTCTCGAGCCATGGAAGCTTATGGACTACAAAGACGATGACGACAA
GGATATCTAACTGACTGAACCGGTGGTACCGAGGAATTAATTCGCTGTCTGCGAGGGCCAGCTGTTGGGG
TGAGTACTCCCTCTCAAAAGCGGGCATGACTTCTGCGCTAAGATTGTCAGTTTCCAAAAACGAGGAGGAT
TTGATATTCACCTGGCCCGCGGTGATGCCTTTGAGGGTGGCCGCGTCCATCTGGTCAGAAAAGACAATCT
TTTTGTTGTCAAGCTTGAGGTGTGGCAGGCTTGAGATCTGGCCATACACTTGAGTGACAATGACATCCAC
TTTGCCTTTCTCTCCACAGGTGTCCACTCCCAGGTCCAACTGCAGGTCGAGCATGCATCTAGGGCGGCCA
ATTCCGCCGATCCTGGAAAAACATGGAGCAATCACAAGTAGCAATACAGCAGCTACCAATGCTGATTGTG
CCTGGCTAGAAGCACAAGAGGAGGAGGAGGTGGGTTTTCCAGTCACACCTCAGACAATCAACCTCTGGAT
TACAAAATTTGTGAAAGATTGACTGGTATTCTTAACTATGTTGCTCCTTTTACGCTATGTGGATACGCTG
CTTTAATGCCTTTGTATCATGCTATTGCTTCCCGTATGGCTTTCATTTTCTCCTCCTTGTATAAATCCTG
GTTGCTGTCTCTTTATGAGGAGTTGTGGCCCGTTGTCAGGCAACGTGGCGTGGTGTGCACTGTGTTTGCT
GACGCAACCCCCACTGGTTGGGGCATTGCCACCACCTGTCAGCTCCTTTCCGGGACTTTCGCTTTCCCCC
TCCCTATTGCCACGGCGGAACTCATCGCCGCCTGCCTTGCCCGCTGCTGGACAGGGGCTCGGCTGTTGGG
CACTGACAATTCCGTGGTGTTGTCGGGGAAGCTGACGTCCTTTCCATGGCTGCTCGCCTGTGTTGCCACC
TGGATTCTGCGCGGGACGTCCTTCTGCTACGTCCCTTCGGCCCTCAATCCAGCGGACCTTCCTTCCCGCG
GCCTGCTGCCGGCTCTGCGGCCTCTTCCGCGTCTTCGCCTTCGCCCTCAGACGAGTCGGATCTCCCTTTG
GGCCGCCTCCCCGCCTGGAATTCGAGCTCGGTACCTTTAAGACCAATGACTTACAAGGCAGCTGTAGATC
TTAGCCACTTTTTAAAAGAAAAGGGGGGACTGGAAGGGCTAATTCACTCCCAACGAAGACAAGATATCCT
TGATCTGTGGATCTACCACACACAAGGCTACTTCCCTGATTGGCAGAACTACACACCAGGGCCAGGGATC
AGATATCCACTGACCTTTGGATGGTGCTACAAGCTAGTACCAGTTGAGCAAGAGAAGGTAGAAGAAGCCA
ATGAAGGAGAGAACACCCGCTTGTTACACCCTGTGAGCCTGCATGGGATGGATGACCCGGAGAGAGAAGT
ATTAGAGTGGAGGTTTGACAGCCGCCTAGCATTTCATCACATGGCCCGAGAGCTGCATCCGGACTGTACT
GGGTCTCTCTGGTTAGACCAGATCTGAGCCTGGGAGCTCTCTGGCTAACTAGGGAACCCACTGCTTAAGC
CTCAATAAAGCTTGCCTTGAGTGCTTCAAGTAGTGTGTGCCCGTCTGTTGTGTGACTCTGGTAACTAGAG
ATCCCTCAGACCCTTTTAGTCAGTGTGGAAAATCTCTAGCAGGGCCGCTTTAAACCCGCTGATCAGCCTC
GACTGTGCCTTCTAGTTGCCAGCCATCTGTTGTTTGCCCCTCCCCCGTGCCTTCCTTGACCCTGGAAGGT
GCCACTCCCACTGTCCTTTCCTAATAAAATGAGGAAATTGCATCGCATTGTCTGAGTAGGTGTCATTCTA
TTCTGGGGGGTGGGGTGGGGCAGGACAGCAAGGGGGAGGATTGGGAAGACAATAGCAGGCATGCTGGGGA
TGCGGTGGGCTCTATGGCTTCTGAGGCGGAAAGAACCAGCTGGGGCTCTAGGGGGTATCCCC
[124 nt withheld, positions 5663-5786]
C
[91 nt withheld, positions 5788-5878]
A
[49 nt withheld, positions 5880-5928]
CCTTTGACGTTGGAGTCCACGTTCTTT
[37 nt withheld, positions 5956-5992]
ACCCTATCTCGGTCTATTCTTTTGATTTATAAGGGATTTTGCCGATTTCGGCCTATTGGTTAAAAAATGA
GCTGATTTAACAAAAATTTAACGCGAATTAATTCTGTGGAATGTGTGTCAGTTAGGGTGTGGAAAGTCCC
CAGGCTCCCCAGCAGGCAGAAGTATGCAAAGCATGCATCTCAATTAGTCAGCAACCAGGTGTGGAAAGTC
CCCAGGCTCCCCAGCAGGCAGAAGTATGCAAAGCATGCATCTCAATTAGTCAGCAACCATAGTCCCGCCC
CTAACTCCGCCCATCCCGCCCCTAACTCCGCCCAGTTCCGCCCATTCTCCGCCCCATGGCTGACTAATTT
TTTTTATTTATGCAGAGGCCGAGGCCGCCTCTGCCTCTGAGCTATTCCAGAAGTAGTGAGGAGGCTTTTT
TGGAGGCCTAGGCTTTTGCAAAAAGCTCCCGGGAGCTTGTATATCCATTTTCGGATCTGATCAGCACGTG
TTGACAATTAATCATCGGCATAGTATATCGGCATAGTATAATACGACAAGGTGAGGAACTAAACCATGGC
CAAGTTGACCAGTGCCGTTCCGGTGCTCACCGCGCGCGACGTCGCCGGAGCGGTCGAGTTCTGGACCGAC
CGGCTCGGGTTCTCCCGGGACTTCGTGGAGGACGACTTCGCCGGTGTGGTCCGGGACGACGTGACCCTGT
TCATCAGCGCGGTCCAGGACCAGGTGGTGCCGGACAACACCCTGGCCTGGGTGTGGGTGCGCGGCCTGGA
CGAGCTGTACGCCGAGTGGTCGGAGGTCGTGTCCACGAACTTCCGGGACGCCTCCGGGCCGGCCATGACC
GAGATCGGCGAGCAGCCGTGGGGGCGGGAGTTCGCCCTGCGCGACCCGGCCGGCAACTGCGTGCACTTCG
TGGCCGAGGAGCAGGACTGACACGTGCTACGAGATTTCGATTCCACCGCCGCCTTCTATGAAAGGTTGGG
CTTCGGAATCGTTTTCCGGGACGCCGGCTGGATGATCCTCCAGCGCGGGGATCTCATGCTGGAGTTCTTC
GCCCACCCCAACTTGTTTATTGCAGCTTATAATGGTTACAAATAAAGCAATAGCATCACAAATTTCACAA
ATAAAGCATTTTTTTCACTGCATTCTAGTTGTGGTTTGTCCAAACTCATCAATGTATCTTATCATGTCTG
TATACCGTCGACCTCTAGCTAGAGCTTGGCGTAATCATGGTCATAGCTGTTTCCTGTGTGAAATTGTTAT
CCGCTCACAATTCCACACAACATACGAGCCGGAAGCATAAAGTGTAAAGCCTGGGGTGCCTAATGAGTGA
GCTAACTCACATTAATTGCGTTGCGCTCACTGCCCGCTTTCCAGTCGGGAAACCTGTCGTGCCAGCTGCA
TTAATGAATCGGCCAACGCGCGGGGAGAGGCGGTTTGCGTATTGGGCGCTCTTCCGCTTCCTCGCTCACT
GACTCGCTGCGCTCGGTCGTTCGGCTGCGGCGAGCGGTATCAGCTCACTCAAAGGCGGTAATACGGTTAT
CCACAGAATCAGGGGATAACGCAGGAAAGAACATGTGAGCAAAAGGCCAGCAAAAGGCCAGGAACCGTAA
AAAGGCCGCGTTGCTGGCGTTTTTCCATAGGCTCCGCCCCCCTGACGAGCATCACAAAAATCGACGCTCA
AGTCAGAGGTGGCGAAACCCGACAGGACTATAAAGATACCAGGCGTTTCCCCCTGGAAGCTCCCTCGTGC
GCTCTCCTGTTCCGACCCTGCCGCTTACCGGATACCTGTCCGCCTTTCTCCCTTCGGGAAGCGTGGCGCT
TTCTCATAGCTCACGCTGTAGGTATCTCAGTTCGGTGTAGGTCGTTCGCTCCAAGCTGGGCTGTGTGCAC
GAACCCCCCGTTCAGCCCGACCGCTGCGCCTTATCCGGTAACTATCGTCTTGAGTCCAACCCGGTAAGAC
ACGACTTATCGCCACTGGCAGCAGCCACTGGTAACAGGATTAGCAGAGCGAGGTATGTAGGCGGTGCTAC
AGAGTTCTTGAAGTGGTGGCCTAACTACGGCTACACTAGAAGAACAGTATTTGGTATCTGCGCTCTGCTG
AAGCCAGTTACCTTCGGAAAAAGAGTTGGTAGCTCTTGATCCGGCAAACAAACCACCGCTGGTAGCGGTG
GTTTTTTTGTTTGCAAGCAGCAGATTACGCGCAGAAAAAAAGGATCTCAAGAAGATCCTTTGATCTTTTC
TACGGGGTCTGACGCTCAGTGGAACGAAAACTCACGTTAAGGGATTTTGGTCATGAGATTATCAAAAAGG
ATCTTCACCTAGATCCTTTTAAATTAAAAATGAAGTTTTAAATCAATCTAAAGTATATATGAGTAAACTT
GGTCTGACAGTTACCAATGCTTAATCAGTGAGGCACCTATCTCAGCGATCTGTCTATTTCGTTCATCCAT
AGTTGCCTGACTCCCCGTCGTGTAGATAACTACGATACGGGAGGGCTTACCATCTGGCCCCAGTGCTGCA
ATGATACCGCGAGACCCACGCTCACCGGCTCCAGATTTATCAGCAATAAACCAGCCAGCCGGAAGGGCCG
AGCGCAGAAGTGGTCCTGCAACTTTATCCGCCTCCATCCAGTCTATTAATTGTTGCCGGGAAGCTAGAGT
AAGTAGTTCGCCAGTTAATAGTTTGCGCAACGTTGTTGCCATTGCTACAGGCATCGTGGTGTCACGCTCG
TCGTTTGGTATGGCTTCATTCAGCTCCGGTTCCCAACGATCAAGGCGAGTTACATGATCCCCCATGTTGT
GCAAAAAAGCGGTTAGCTCCTTCGGTCCTCCGATCGTTGTCAGAAGTAAGTTGGCCGCAGTGTTATCACT
CATGGTTATGGCAGCACTGCATAATTCTCTTACTGTCATGCCATCCGTAAGATGCTTTTCTGTGACTGGT
GAGTACTCAACCAAGTCATTCTGAGAATAGTGTATGCGGCGACCGAGTTGCTCTTGCCCGGCGTCAATAC
GGGATAATACCGCGCCACATAGCAGAACTTTAAAAGTGCTCATCATTGGAAAACGTTCTTCGGGGCGAAA
ACTCTCAAGGATCTTACCGCTGTTGAGATCCAGTTCGATGTAACCCACTCGTGCACCCAACTGATCTTCA
GCATCTTTTACTTTCACCAGCGTTTCTGGGTGAGCAAAAACAGGAAGGCAAAATGCCGCAAAAAAGGGAA
TAAGGGCGACACGGAAATGTTGAATACTCATACTCTTCCTTTTTCAATATTATTGAAGCATTTATCAGGG
TTATTGTCTCATGAGCGGATACATATTTGAATGTATTTAGAAAAATAAACAAATAGGGGTTCCGCGCACA
TTTCCCCGAAAAGTGCCACCTGACGTC
Features (pLannotate 1.2.2; 34 found; start..end, strand, type, name):
     28..80      -  misc_feature   bom (fragment): basis of mobility region from pBR322
    235..614     +  enhancer       CMV enhancer: human cytomegalovirus immediate early enhancer
    615..814     +  promoter       CMV promoter: human cytomegalovirus (CMV) immediate early promoter
    832..1012    +  LTR            5' LTR (truncated): truncated 5' long terminal repeat (LTR) from HIV-1
   1059..1184    +  misc_feature   HIV-1 Ψ: packaging signal of human immunodeficiency virus type 1
   1168..1531    +  CDS            HIV-1 gag (fragment): gag protein from human immunodeficiency virus 1; gag
   1677..1910    +  misc_feature   RRE: The Rev response element (RRE) of HIV-1 allows for Rev-dependent mRNA export from the nucleus to the cytoplasm.
   2287..2387    +  CDS            Rev (fragment): human immunodeficiency virus 1 (HIV-1) Rev protein; rev; enhances nuclear export of unspliced and incompletely spliced viral mRNAs
   2391..2507    +  misc_feature   cPPT/CTS: central polypurine tract and central termination sequence of HIV-1
   2530..2833    +  enhancer       CMV enhancer: human cytomegalovirus immediate early enhancer
   2834..3037    +  promoter       CMV promoter: human cytomegalovirus (CMV) immediate early promoter
   3145..3669    +  CDS            Gk5 (fragment): GLPK5_MOUSE - Experimental evidence at transcript level: Swiss-Prot protein existence level 2. From Mus musculus (Mouse).
   3687..3707    +  CDS            3xFLAG (fragment): three tandem FLAG® epitope tags
   3780..4009    +  intron         chimeric intron: chimera between introns from adenovirus and immunoglobulin heavy chain genes
   4073..4183    +  CDS            nef (fragment): NEF_HV1Z2 - Experimental evidence at protein level: Swiss-Prot protein existence level 1. Extracellular Nef protein targets CD4(+) T-lymphocytes for apoptosis by interacting with CXCR4 surface receptors. From Human immunodeficiency virus type 1 group M subtype D (isolate Z2/CDC-Z34) (HIV-1).
   4186..4774    +  misc_feature   WPRE: woodchuck hepatitis virus posttranscriptional regulatory element
   4791..4859    +  CDS            nef (fragment): NEF_HV1Z2 - Experimental evidence at protein level: Swiss-Prot protein existence level 1. Extracellular Nef protein targets CD4(+) T-lymphocytes for apoptosis by interacting with CXCR4 surface receptors. From Human immunodeficiency virus type 1 group M subtype D (isolate Z2/CDC-Z34) (HIV-1).
   4861..5173    +  LTR            5' LTR (fragment): 5' long terminal repeat (LTR) from HIV-1
   5181..5361    +  LTR            5' LTR (truncated): truncated 5' long terminal repeat (LTR) from HIV-1
   5393..5617    +  polyA_signal   bGH poly(A) signal: bovine growth hormone polyadenylation signal
   5621..5642    +  promoter       SV40 promoter (fragment): SV40 enhancer and early promoter
   5663..6091    +  rep_origin     f1 ori (sequence partly withheld): f1 bacteriophage origin of replication; arrow indicates direction of (+) strand synthesis
   6105..6434    +  promoter       SV40 promoter: SV40 enhancer and early promoter
   6482..6529    +  promoter       EM7 promoter: synthetic bacterial promoter&nbsp
   6548..6922    +  CDS            BleoR: antibiotic-binding protein; Sh ble from Streptoalloteichus hindustanus; confers resistance to bleomycin, phleomycin, and Zeocin™
   6932..7057    +  CDS            ble (fragment): BLE_KLEPN - Experimental evidence at protein level: Swiss-Prot protein existence level 1. Binding protein with a strong affinity to the bleomycin family of antibiotics. Binds to CL990; an antimitotic-antibiotic compound. From Klebsiella pneumoniae.
   7052..7173    +  polyA_signal   SV40 poly(A) signal: SV40 polyadenylation signal
   7246..7262    -  protein_bind   lac operator: The lac repressor binds to the lac operator to inhibit transcription in E. coli. This inhibition can be relieved by adding lactose or isopropyl-β-D-thiogalactopyranoside (IPTG). lac repressor encoded by lacI
   7270..7300    -  promoter       lac promoter: promoter for the E. coli lac operon
   7315..7336    -  protein_bind   CAP binding site: CAP binding activates transcription in the presence of cAMP. E. coli catabolite activator protein
   7349..7441    -  CDS            lacI (fragment): lac repressor; lacI; The lac repressor binds to the lac operator to inhibit transcription in E. coli. This inhibition can be relieved by adding lactose or isopropyl-β-D-thiogalactopyranoside (IPTG).
   7624..8212    -  rep_origin     ori: high-copy-number ColE1/pMB1/pBR322/pUC origin of replication
   8383..9243    -  CDS            AmpR: β-lactamase; bla; confers resistance to ampicillin, carbenicillin, and related antibiotics
   9244..9348    -  promoter       AmpR promoter: bla
