[The description below was written by a language model from this plasmid's Addgene catalogue record and pLannotate feature annotations shown in this document.]
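Description:
pBOB-C-Flag-GK5-toku (1-174) is an HIV-1-based lentiviral transfer plasmid built on the pBOB backbone (about 9.4 kb in total) for expressing a truncated form of mouse glycerol kinase 5 in mammalian cells. It is propagated in E. coli as a high-copy plasmid through a ColE1/pUC-type origin with ampicillin selection (AmpR under its own promoter). The feature table also shows an f1 origin and, outside the viral transcription unit, an SV40/EM7-driven BleoR cassette with an SV40 polyadenylation signal, which could confer Zeocin/bleomycin resistance on transfected cells. Because this cassette lies beyond the 3' LTR, it would not be carried into the packaged vector genome.

The viral portion begins with a CMV enhancer/promoter fused to a truncated 5' LTR, which drives Tat-independent production of genomic RNA. This is followed by the Ψ packaging signal with a gag fragment, the RRE for Rev-dependent nuclear export, and the cPPT/CTS element. An internal CMV enhancer/promoter drives the insert, a 522 bp fragment of mouse Gk5 encoding amino acids 1-174. The record describes this as the "toku" form of the protein, and it carries a C-terminal Flag epitope; the annotation detects this as a short 3xFLAG fragment, consistent with a single tag. Downstream lie an annotated chimeric intron, nef remnants, a WPRE to enhance transcript stability and expression, the 3' LTR region and a bGH polyadenylation signal. The construct is suited to transient transfection or to lentiviral transduction when packaging functions are supplied in trans. The tag allows detection or immunoprecipitation of the truncated GK5 protein, and the associated publication concerns GK5's role in skin SREBP processing and lipid biosynthesis.
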