Addgene plasmid #134261: pBOB-C-Flag-GK5-toku (1-174)
Purpose: Lentivector encoding Flag-tagged toku form of GK5 (amino acids 1-174)
Depositing lab: Bruce Beutler. Depositing organization: University of Texas Southwestern Medical Center. Publication: Skin-specific regulation of SREBP processing and lipid biosynthesis by glycerol kinase 5. Zhang D, Tomisato W, Su L, Sun L, Choi JH, Zhang Z, Wang KW, Zhan X, Choi M, Li X, Tang M, Castro-Perez JM, Hildebrand S, Murray AR, Moresco EMY, Beutler B. Proc Natl Acad Sci U S A. 2017 Jun 27;114(26):E5197-E5206. doi: 10.1073/pnas.1705312114. Epub 2017 Jun 12. PubMed 28607088.
Backbone
  Vector backbone: pBOB
  Backbone size w/o insert (bp): 8800
  Total vector size (bp): 9400
  Vector type: Mammalian Expression, Lentiviral
Growth in bacteria
  Bacterial resistance: Ampicillin, 100 μg/mL
  Growth temperature: 37°C
  Growth strain: NEB Stable
  Copy number: High Copy
Gene/Insert
  Gene/Insert name: Gk5 (alt name: glycerol kinase 5 (putative))
  Species: M. musculus (mouse)
  Insert size (bp): 522
  Mutation: mouse Gk5 amino acids 1-174
  GenBank ID: NM_001368879
  Entrez Gene: Gk5 (a.k.a. AV095337, C330018K18Rik, G630067D24Rik)
  Promoter: CMV
  Tag / fusion protein: Flag (C terminal on insert)
  Cloning method: Ligation Independent Cloning
  Sequencing primers: 5′ agctcgtttagtgaaccgtcagatcg; 3′ ggaaactgacaatcttagcgcag
Terms and licenses: Academic/Nonprofit Terms; Industry Terms: Not Available to Industry
How to cite: pBOB-C-Flag-GK5-toku (1-174) was a gift from Bruce Beutler (Addgene plasmid # 134261 ; http://n2t.net/addgene:134261 ; RRID:Addgene_134261)
